Addgene plasmid #126861: pre_IV_CS10_1545_v1
Purpose: 4x 1545 b long scaffolds divided by Zn-dependent self-cleaving DNAzyme cassettes, from compatibility group 10, made by method IV, yields linear 1033 b long scaffolds after Zn incubation
Depositing lab: Hendrik Dietz. Depositing organization: Technische Universitaet Muenchen (TUM). Publication: Custom-Size, Functional, and Durable DNA Origami with Design-Specific Scaffolds. Engelhardt FAS, Praetorius F, Wachauf CH, Bruggenthies G, Kohler F, Kick B, Kadletz KL, Pham PN, Behler KL, Gerling T, Dietz H. ACS Nano. 2019 Apr 22. doi: 10.1021/acsnano.9b01025. PubMed 30990672.
Backbone
  Vector backbone: pSB1A3
  Backbone manufacturer: Idem parts registry
  Vector type: Synthetic Biology
Growth in bacteria
  Bacterial resistance: Ampicillin, 100 μg/mL
  Growth temperature: 37°C
  Growth strain: DH5alpha
  Copy number: High Copy
Gene/Insert
  Gene/Insert name: IV_CS10_1545_v1
  Species: Synthetic
  Insert size (bp): 1033
  Cloning method: Restriction Enzyme; 5′ cloning site Unknown (unknown if destroyed); 3′ cloning site Unknown (unknown if destroyed)
  Sequencing primers: 5′ attaccgcctttgagtgagc; 3′ tgccacctgacgtctaagaa
Terms and licenses: Academic/Nonprofit Terms; Industry Terms: Not Available to Industry
Depositor comments: Due to the large repeat sequences, plasmid cannot be verified by NGS or Sanger sequencing. Addgene recommends digesting the plasmid for verification.
How to cite: pre_IV_CS10_1545_v1 was a gift from Hendrik Dietz (Addgene plasmid # 126861 ; http://n2t.net/addgene:126861 ; RRID:Addgene_126861)
