[The description below was written by a language model from this plasmid's Addgene catalogue record and pLannotate feature annotations shown in this document.]
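Description:
pre_IV_CS10_1545_v1 is a high-copy synthetic-biology phagemid built on the pSB1A3 backbone for producing custom single-stranded scaffolds for DNA origami. It is propagated in E. coli through a ColE1/pUC-type origin and selected with ampicillin via the β-lactamase gene and its native bla promoter. Both the depositor sequence and the repository sequencing result (each about 8.8 kb) annotate only these backbone parts plus three f1 bacteriophage origin fragments. One fragment lies at the start of the record. The other two sit together roughly 6.6 kb further on, just upstream of the plasmid origin. This layout suggests a split f1 origin bracketing the synthetic payload, so that with helper functions the intervening region could be made as single-stranded DNA, although the record does not spell out that mechanism.

The payload is fully synthetic and carries no annotated genes or promoters. According to the record, it consists of four scaffold units of 1545 bases from "compatibility group 10", generated by the depositors' "method IV". The units are separated by Zn-dependent self-cleaving DNAzyme cassettes. Incubating the single-stranded precursor with zinc triggers self-cleavage at these cassettes and releases linear scaffold strands, so several scaffolds come from one precursor molecule.

The record is internally inconsistent on size. The name and the first part of the purpose statement give 1545 bases, whereas the released product and the insert size field are given as 1033. The roughly 6.5 kb unannotated region fits four units of about 1.5 kb better. The depositor notes that the large repeats prevent verification by sequencing and that restriction digestion is recommended instead, so the repository's assembled sequence should be treated with caution.
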