Features (pLannotate 1.2.2; 6 found; start..end, strand, type, name):
   6641..6729    +  rep_origin     f1 ori (fragment) (sequence withheld): f1 bacteriophage origin of replication; arrow indicates direction of (+) strand synthesis
   6745..6828    +  rep_origin     f1 ori (fragment): f1 bacteriophage origin of replication; arrow indicates direction of (+) strand synthesis
   6965..7553    -  rep_origin     ori: high-copy-number ColE1/pMB1/pBR322/pUC origin of replication
   7724..8584    -  CDS            AmpR: β-lactamase; bla; confers resistance to ampicillin, carbenicillin, and related antibiotics
   8585..8689    -  promoter       AmpR promoter: bla
   8785..103     +  rep_origin     f1 ori (fragment) (across the origin) (sequence partly withheld): f1 bacteriophage origin of replication; arrow indicates direction of (+) strand synthesis
>Addgene plasmid #126861 | pre_IV_CS10_1545_v1 | depositor full sequence | sequence record 242668 | Full Sequence
CCATCGCCCTGATAGACGGTTTTTCGCCCTTTGACGTTGGAGTCCACGTTCTTT
[37 nt withheld, positions 55-91]
ACCCTATCTCGGGCAAGCTTGTCACTCCGGAAGTTAGTTGAGCTGTCACAGAATGTGACGTTGAAGACTT
CCGGCTTAAGCTCTGAAAGGGTTCTATATCTCCAGGTAGATCTGCTCCCAATGTAACATGCTCGGGACCT
ACAAGGTGTCAGGATCGAAGATTGCACGACGATGACTTACGGACAGCCGGACGTACTCCCTGAACAATGC
GATTCGATATACACGGTGGTGTTCTGTTTGGGCCTTCTGACTCAAAGCCAAGCCTGGATAACAGTGTCCT
TCGGGTCCTCCGTGTTATGGAGCACGGCTGCTTAGAGCATTGCCACGGAGCCTTTGAAGGCAGCGAGGGC
GTGGCCTCCCGACCGCACTAGCACAACACAGGAGAGGACCGGCGACATACCTGGGTGGAAGTTTCATCGG
AATACTCGTCAAACGACTAACCCATCAGCCATCGATCGTATGAATATGTATAATCCATCCGTACCTAGAG
TCGCGGGCCAGCATCAACGCATGTGGTAAATTGGTTGGATCCGCGAGCAGTAAGAACCCTTAAATCAAGC
TTCCCGGCACAGCGTCAGTGGCGGATACGCGCGATGTCTGCCGTGCTGAAGTAGGGTAAGGGCCCTCCAT
GCGGACTTCTTGGTAGCTCCAAGAGTGGATTCCCTCGTAAGTTCGGCTACGTCATTTACTGCAGCCTCTG
CAAGCGGAGGAACTCCACTATGCACTTAGGGACTACTGATATCAAATTCGCCGCCGAAACCCGCAAGATG
GTGCTCTTTAACTGGCCAATACATAGCCCAGTGAAACTGTTCGCATATGGCGAACCTTTCTGCGCCACTT
GTTTCGCGCACGTTTAGGAGCTTATTAGCTAAATGAACCAGTTCTCTGGAGTGATACAGACTTGCGGCGT
CCCGTAAACCGAGAGTAACTTAACCATAAAGCTGGTGGGTATAGAACATATAGCGATCAGTACGGCCATT
TGACGGCAAATACCGTCTGGCTGGCAAGTCGGGCTGATGAAATGCCTGACAGAACTTGAACTGACCAGAA
GTGAGCAAAGGCGGTCTCAATTAACACTTTCCTATACGACCTCCTCTTCAGAGGGTCATGAGGAGTCTCT
ACCTCGCGAAGGGAGGGAAGCCGCAGCAGACCCTATCAGGGATCATAAGCGCGCTATTGCGAATTTCTCC
GACAGTTGTAGAGGTTGCTCAACTAGACATTAGTAGCAGGCATGCAGGGTGATTAAACGGGCATCGCGTT
AGGCTTTAGCATGGCCCATGAAGCGTACGTGGTCAGAATAAATAACCTATGGGCGCCTTATGCGCGTGTG
ATGTTAGATATGATTCACCTGTCGGTGCAACGTAATATAACTCTCGAGACACACATAACGTCGCCCGCGT
CTAGCTGCACATTTCAAGACGCTCATGCCAGGGCAGGACGCGACTGCGTTGAGGCTGTATGTTGGTGAAC
GCGTATCTGTAAAGGTACGAGTCATAGGACACTAATTCATACAACGGCGCTTGCATACTGGTCTAAGACC
GAATGGAAACGTTACTAAGGAGGCACCCTCAGACAGGTTCGTCCTGATCTCGCCTCGGATGAACGTTGAA
GCGTTACCTGTTAGGTAACGTAGTTGAGCTGTTCATCCGATAGATCCGGAAGTTAGTTGAGCTGTCACAG
AATGTGACGTTGAAGACTTCCGGCTTAAGCTCTGAAAGGGTTCTATATCTCCAGGTAGATCTGCTCCCAA
TGTAACATGCTCGGGACCTACAAGGTGTCAGGATCGAAGATTGCACGACGATGACTTACGGACAGCCGGA
CGTACTCCCTGAACAATGCGATTCGATATACACGGTGGTGTTCTGTTTGGGCCTTCTGACTCAAAGCCAA
GCCTGGATAACAGTGTCCTTCGGGTCCTCCGTGTTATGGAGCACGGCTGCTTAGAGCATTGCCACGGAGC
CTTTGAAGGCAGCGAGGGCGTGGCCTCCCGACCGCACTAGCACAACACAGGAGAGGACCGGCGACATACC
TGGGTGGAAGTTTCATCGGAATACTCGTCAAACGACTAACCCATCAGCCATCGATCGTATGAATATGTAT
AATCCATCCGTACCTAGAGTCGCGGGCCAGCATCAACGCATGTGGTAAATTGGTTGGATCCGCGAGCAGT
AAGAACCCTTAAATCAAGCTTCCCGGCACAGCGTCAGTGGCGGATACGCGCGATGTCTGCCGTGCTGAAG
TAGGGTAAGGGCCCTCCATGCGGACTTCTTGGTAGCTCCAAGAGTGGATTCCCTCGTAAGTTCGGCTACG
TCATTTACTGCAGCCTCTGCAAGCGGAGGAACTCCACTATGCACTTAGGGACTACTGATATCAAATTCGC
CGCCGAAACCCGCAAGATGGTGCTCTTTAACTGGCCAATACATAGCCCAGTGAAACTGTTCGCATATGGC
GAACCTTTCTGCGCCACTTGTTTCGCGCACGTTTAGGAGCTTATTAGCTAAATGAACCAGTTCTCTGGAG
TGATACAGACTTGCGGCGTCCCGTAAACCGAGAGTAACTTAACCATAAAGCTGGTGGGTATAGAACATAT
AGCGATCAGTACGGCCATTTGACGGCAAATACCGTCTGGCTGGCAAGTCGGGCTGATGAAATGCCTGACA
GAACTTGAACTGACCAGAAGTGAGCAAAGGCGGTCTCAATTAACACTTTCCTATACGACCTCCTCTTCAG
AGGGTCATGAGGAGTCTCTACCTCGCGAAGGGAGGGAAGCCGCAGCAGACCCTATCAGGGATCATAAGCG
CGCTATTGCGAATTTCTCCGACAGTTGTAGAGGTTGCTCAACTAGACATTAGTAGCAGGCATGCAGGGTG
ATTAAACGGGCATCGCGTTAGGCTTTAGCATGGCCCATGAAGCGTACGTGGTCAGAATAAATAACCTATG
GGCGCCTTATGCGCGTGTGATGTTAGATATGATTCACCTGTCGGTGCAACGTAATATAACTCTCGAGACA
CACATAACGTCGCCCGCGTCTAGCTGCACATTTCAAGACGCTCATGCCAGGGCAGGACGCGACTGCGTTG
AGGCTGTATGTTGGTGAACGCGTATCTGTAAAGGTACGAGTCATAGGACACTAATTCATACAACGGCGCT
TGCATACTGGTCTAAGACCGAATGGAAACGTTACTAAGGAGGCACCCTCAGACAGGTTCGTCCTGATCTC
GCCTCGGATGAACGTTGAAGCGTTACCTGTTAGGTAACGTAGTTGAGCTGTTCATCCGATACTTCCGGAA
GTTAGTTGAGCTGTCACAGAATGTGACGTTGAAGACTTCCGGCTTAAGCTCTGAAAGGGTTCTATATCTC
CAGGTAGATCTGCTCCCAATGTAACATGCTCGGGACCTACAAGGTGTCAGGATCGAAGATTGCACGACGA
TGACTTACGGACAGCCGGACGTACTCCCTGAACAATGCGATTCGATATACACGGTGGTGTTCTGTTTGGG
CCTTCTGACTCAAAGCCAAGCCTGGATAACAGTGTCCTTCGGGTCCTCCGTGTTATGGAGCACGGCTGCT
TAGAGCATTGCCACGGAGCCTTTGAAGGCAGCGAGGGCGTGGCCTCCCGACCGCACTAGCACAACACAGG
AGAGGACCGGCGACATACCTGGGTGGAAGTTTCATCGGAATACTCGTCAAACGACTAACCCATCAGCCAT
CGATCGTATGAATATGTATAATCCATCCGTACCTAGAGTCGCGGGCCAGCATCAACGCATGTGGTAAATT
GGTTGGATCCGCGAGCAGTAAGAACCCTTAAATCAAGCTTCCCGGCACAGCGTCAGTGGCGGATACGCGC
GATGTCTGCCGTGCTGAAGTAGGGTAAGGGCCCTCCATGCGGACTTCTTGGTAGCTCCAAGAGTGGATTC
CCTCGTAAGTTCGGCTACGTCATTTACTGCAGCCTCTGCAAGCGGAGGAACTCCACTATGCACTTAGGGA
CTACTGATATCAAATTCGCCGCCGAAACCCGCAAGATGGTGCTCTTTAACTGGCCAATACATAGCCCAGT
GAAACTGTTCGCATATGGCGAACCTTTCTGCGCCACTTGTTTCGCGCACGTTTAGGAGCTTATTAGCTAA
ATGAACCAGTTCTCTGGAGTGATACAGACTTGCGGCGTCCCGTAAACCGAGAGTAACTTAACCATAAAGC
TGGTGGGTATAGAACATATAGCGATCAGTACGGCCATTTGACGGCAAATACCGTCTGGCTGGCAAGTCGG
GCTGATGAAATGCCTGACAGAACTTGAACTGACCAGAAGTGAGCAAAGGCGGTCTCAATTAACACTTTCC
TATACGACCTCCTCTTCAGAGGGTCATGAGGAGTCTCTACCTCGCGAAGGGAGGGAAGCCGCAGCAGACC
CTATCAGGGATCATAAGCGCGCTATTGCGAATTTCTCCGACAGTTGTAGAGGTTGCTCAACTAGACATTA
GTAGCAGGCATGCAGGGTGATTAAACGGGCATCGCGTTAGGCTTTAGCATGGCCCATGAAGCGTACGTGG
TCAGAATAAATAACCTATGGGCGCCTTATGCGCGTGTGATGTTAGATATGATTCACCTGTCGGTGCAACG
TAATATAACTCTCGAGACACACATAACGTCGCCCGCGTCTAGCTGCACATTTCAAGACGCTCATGCCAGG
GCAGGACGCGACTGCGTTGAGGCTGTATGTTGGTGAACGCGTATCTGTAAAGGTACGAGTCATAGGACAC
TAATTCATACAACGGCGCTTGCATACTGGTCTAAGACCGAATGGAAACGTTACTAAGGAGGCACCCTCAG
ACAGGTTCGTCCTGATCTCGCCTCGGATGAACGTTGAAGCGTTACCTGTTAGGTAACGTAGTTGAGCTGT
TCATCCGATACGTCCGGAAGTTAGTTGAGCTGTCACAGAATGTGACGTTGAAGACTTCCGGCTTAAGCTC
TGAAAGGGTTCTATATCTCCAGGTAGATCTGCTCCCAATGTAACATGCTCGGGACCTACAAGGTGTCAGG
ATCGAAGATTGCACGACGATGACTTACGGACAGCCGGACGTACTCCCTGAACAATGCGATTCGATATACA
CGGTGGTGTTCTGTTTGGGCCTTCTGACTCAAAGCCAAGCCTGGATAACAGTGTCCTTCGGGTCCTCCGT
GTTATGGAGCACGGCTGCTTAGAGCATTGCCACGGAGCCTTTGAAGGCAGCGAGGGCGTGGCCTCCCGAC
CGCACTAGCACAACACAGGAGAGGACCGGCGACATACCTGGGTGGAAGTTTCATCGGAATACTCGTCAAA
CGACTAACCCATCAGCCATCGATCGTATGAATATGTATAATCCATCCGTACCTAGAGTCGCGGGCCAGCA
TCAACGCATGTGGTAAATTGGTTGGATCCGCGAGCAGTAAGAACCCTTAAATCAAGCTTCCCGGCACAGC
GTCAGTGGCGGATACGCGCGATGTCTGCCGTGCTGAAGTAGGGTAAGGGCCCTCCATGCGGACTTCTTGG
TAGCTCCAAGAGTGGATTCCCTCGTAAGTTCGGCTACGTCATTTACTGCAGCCTCTGCAAGCGGAGGAAC
TCCACTATGCACTTAGGGACTACTGATATCAAATTCGCCGCCGAAACCCGCAAGATGGTGCTCTTTAACT
GGCCAATACATAGCCCAGTGAAACTGTTCGCATATGGCGAACCTTTCTGCGCCACTTGTTTCGCGCACGT
TTAGGAGCTTATTAGCTAAATGAACCAGTTCTCTGGAGTGATACAGACTTGCGGCGTCCCGTAAACCGAG
AGTAACTTAACCATAAAGCTGGTGGGTATAGAACATATAGCGATCAGTACGGCCATTTGACGGCAAATAC
CGTCTGGCTGGCAAGTCGGGCTGATGAAATGCCTGACAGAACTTGAACTGACCAGAAGTGAGCAAAGGCG
GTCTCAATTAACACTTTCCTATACGACCTCCTCTTCAGAGGGTCATGAGGAGTCTCTACCTCGCGAAGGG
AGGGAAGCCGCAGCAGACCCTATCAGGGATCATAAGCGCGCTATTGCGAATTTCTCCGACAGTTGTAGAG
GTTGCTCAACTAGACATTAGTAGCAGGCATGCAGGGTGATTAAACGGGCATCGCGTTAGGCTTTAGCATG
GCCCATGAAGCGTACGTGGTCAGAATAAATAACCTATGGGCGCCTTATGCGCGTGTGATGTTAGATATGA
TTCACCTGTCGGTGCAACGTAATATAACTCTCGAGACACACATAACGTCGCCCGCGTCTAGCTGCACATT
TCAAGACGCTCATGCCAGGGCAGGACGCGACTGCGTTGAGGCTGTATGTTGGTGAACGCGTATCTGTAAA
GGTACGAGTCATAGGACACTAATTCATACAACGGCGCTTGCATACTGGTCTAAGACCGAATGGAAACGTT
ACTAAGGAGGCACCCTCAGACAGGTTCGTCCTGATCTCGCCTCGGATGAACGTTGAAGCGTTACCTGTTA
GGTAACGTAGTTGAGCTGTTCATCCGACATTGACCGGGA
[89 nt withheld, positions 6641-6729]
CGGGATCGGAATTCCGGCCATCGCCCTGATAGACGGTTTTTCGCCCTTTGACGTTGGAGTCCACGTTCTT
TAATAGTGGACTCTTGTTCCAAACTGGAAAACGTCTAGCGGTATCAGCTCACTCAAAGGCGGTAATACGG
TTATCCACAGAATCAGGGGATAACGCAGGAAAGAACATGTGAGCAAAAGGCCAGCAAAAGGCCAGGAACC
GTAAAAAGGCCGCGTTGCTGGCGTTTTTCCATAGGCTCCGCCCCCCTGACGAGCATCACAAAAATCGACG
CTCAAGTCAGAGGTGGCGAAACCCGACAGGACTATAAAGATACCAGGCGTTTCCCCCTGGAAGCTCCCTC
GTGCGCTCTCCTGTTCCGACCCTGCCGCTTACCGGATACCTGTCCGCCTTTCTCCCTTCGGGAAGCGTGG
CGCTTTCTCATAGCTCACGCTGTAGGTATCTCAGTTCGGTGTAGGTCGTTCGCTCCAAGCTGGGCTGTGT
GCACGAACCCCCCGTTCAGCCCGACCGCTGCGCCTTATCCGGTAACTATCGTCTTGAGTCCAACCCGGTA
AGACACGACTTATCGCCACTGGCAGCAGCCACTGGTAACAGGATTAGCAGAGCGAGGTATGTAGGCGGTG
CTACAGAGTTCTTGAAGTGGTGGCCTAACTACGGCTACACTAGAAGGACAGTATTTGGTATCTGCGCTCT
GCTGAAGCCAGTTACCTTCGGAAAAAGAGTTGGTAGCTCTTGATCCGGCAAACAAACCACCGCTGGTAGC
GGTGGTTTTTTTGTTTGCAAGCAGCAGATTACGCGCAGAAAAAAAGGATCTCAAGAAGATCCTTTGATCT
TTTCTACGGGGTCTGACGCTCAGTGGAACGAAAACTCACGTTAAGGGATTTTGGTCATGAGATTATCAAA
AAGGATCTTCACCTAGATCCTTTTAAATTAAAAATGAAGTTTTAAATCAATCTAAAGTATATATGAGTAA
ACTTGGTCTGACAGTTACCAATGCTTAATCAGTGAGGCACCTATCTCAGCGATCTGTCTATTTCGTTCAT
CCATAGTTGCCTGACTCCCCGTCGTGTAGATAACTACGATACGGGAGGGCTTACCATCTGGCCCCAGTGC
TGCAATGATACCGCGAGACCCACGCTCACCGGCTCCAGATTTATCAGCAATAAACCAGCCAGCCGGAAGG
GCCGAGCGCAGAAGTGGTCCTGCAACTTTATCCGCCTCCATCCAGTCTATTAATTGTTGCCGGGAAGCTA
GAGTAAGTAGTTCGCCAGTTAATAGTTTGCGCAACGTTGTTGCCATTGCTACAGGCATCGTGGTGTCACG
CTCGTCGTTTGGTATGGCTTCATTCAGCTCCGGTTCCCAACGATCAAGGCGAGTTACATGATCCCCCATG
TTGTGCAAAAAAGCGGTTAGCTCCTTCGGTCCTCCGATCGTTGTCAGAAGTAAGTTGGCCGCAGTGTTAT
CACTCATGGTTATGGCAGCACTGCATAATTCTCTTACTGTCATGCCATCCGTAAGATGCTTTTCTGTGAC
TGGTGAGTACTCAACCAAGTCATTCTGAGAATAGTGTATGCGGCGACCGAGTTGCTCTTGCCCGGCGTCA
ATACGGGATAATACCGCGCCACATAGCAGAACTTTAAAAGTGCTCATCATTGGAAAACGTTCTTCGGGGC
GAAAACTCTCAAGGATCTTACCGCTGTTGAGATCCAGTTCGATGTAACCCACTCGTGCACCCAACTGATC
TTCAGCATCTTTTACTTTCACCAGCGTTTCTGGGTGAGCAAAAACAGGAAGGCAAAATGCCGCAAAAAAG
GGAATAAGGGCGACACGGAAATGTTGAATACTCATACTCTTCCTTTTTCAATATTATTGAAGCATTTATC
AGGGTTATTGTCTCATGAGCGGATACATATTTGAATGTATTTAGAAAAATAAACAAATAGGGGTTCCGCG
CACATTTCCCCGAAAAGTGCCACCTGACGTCTAAGAAACCATTATTATCATGACATTAACCTATAAAAAT
AGGCGTATCACGAGGCAGAATTTCAG
