Features (pLannotate 1.2.2; 6 found; start..end, strand, type, name):
      6..108     +  rep_origin     f1 ori (fragment) (sequence partly withheld): f1 bacteriophage origin of replication; arrow indicates direction of (+) strand synthesis
   6654..6742    +  rep_origin     f1 ori (fragment) (sequence withheld): f1 bacteriophage origin of replication; arrow indicates direction of (+) strand synthesis
   6758..6841    +  rep_origin     f1 ori (fragment): f1 bacteriophage origin of replication; arrow indicates direction of (+) strand synthesis
   6978..7566    -  rep_origin     ori: high-copy-number ColE1/pMB1/pBR322/pUC origin of replication
   7737..8597    -  CDS            AmpR: β-lactamase; bla; confers resistance to ampicillin, carbenicillin, and related antibiotics
   8598..8702    -  promoter       AmpR promoter: bla
>Addgene plasmid #126861 | pre_IV_CS10_1545_v1 | addgene full sequence | sequence record 250149 | Addgene NGS Result
CCTCCCCATCGCCCTGATAGACGGTTTTTCGCCCTTTGACGTTGGAGTCCACGTTCTTT
[37 nt withheld, positions 60-96]
ACCCTATCTCGGGCAAGCTTGTCACTCCGGAAGTTAGTTGAGCTGTCACAGAATGTGACGTTGAAGACTT
CCGGCTTAAGCTCTGAAAGGGTTCTATATCTCCAGGTAGATCTGCTCCCAATGTAACATGCTCGGGACCT
ACAAGGTGTCAGGATCGAAGATTGCACGACGATGACTTACGGACAGCCGGACGTACTCCCTGAACAATGC
GATTCGATATACACGGTGGTGTTCTGTTTGGGCCTTCTGACTCAAAGCCAAGCCTGGATAACAGTGTCCT
TCGGGTCCTCCGTGTTATGGGGCACGGCTGCTTAGAGCATTGCCACGGAGCCTTTGAAGGCAGCGAGGGC
GTGGCCTCCCGACCGCACTAGCACAACACAGGAGAGGACCGGCGACATACCTGGGTGGAAGTTTCATCGG
AATACTCGTCAAACGACTAACCCATCAGCCATCGATCGTATGAATATGTATAATCCATCCGTACCTAGAG
TCGCGGGCCAGCATCAACGCATGTGGTAAATTGGTTGGATCCGCGAGCAGTAAGAACCCTTAAATCAAGC
TTCCCGGCACAGCGTCAGTGGCGGATACGCGCGATGTCTGCCGTGCTGAAGTAGGGTAAGGGCCCTCCAT
GCGGACTTCTTGGTAGCTCCAAGAGTGGATTCCCTCGTAAGTTCGGCTACGTCATTTACTGCAGCCTCTG
CAAGCGGAGGAACTCCACTATGCACTTAGGGACTACTGATATCAAATTCGCCGCCGAAACCCGCAAGATG
GTGCTCTTTAACTGGCCAATACATAGCCCAGTGAAACTGTTCGCATATGGCGAACCTTTCTGCGCCACTT
GTTTCGCGCACGTTTAGGAGCTTATTAGCTAAATGAACCAGTTCTCTGGAGTGATACAGACTTGCGGCGT
CCCGTAAACCGAGAGTAACTTAACCATAAAGCTGGTGGGTATAGAACATATAGCGATCAGTACGGCCATT
TGACGGCAAATACCGTCTGGCTGGCAAGTCGGGCTGATGAAATGCCTGACAGAACTTGAACTGACCAGAA
GTGAGCAAAGGCGGTCTCAATTAACACTTTCCTATACGACCTCCTCTTCAGAGGGTCATGAGGAGTCTCT
ACCTCGCGAAGGGAGGGAAGCCGCAGCAGACCCTATCAGGGATCATAAGCGCGCTATTGCGAATTTCTCC
GACAGTTGTAGAGGTTGCTCAACTAGACATTAGTAGCAGGCATGCAGGGTGATTAAACGGGCATCGCGTT
AGGCTTTAGCATGGCCCATGAAGCGTACGTGGTCAGAATAAATAACCTATGGGCGCCTTATGCGCGTGTG
ATGTTAGATATGATTCACCTGTCGGTGCAACGTAATATAACTCTCGAGACACACATAACGTCGCCCGCGT
CTAGCTGCACATTTCAAGACGCTCATGCCAGGGCAGGACGCGACTGCGTTGAGGCTGTATGTTGGTGAAC
GCGTATCTGTAAAGGTACGAGTCATAGGACACTAATTCATACAACGGCGCTTGCATACTGGTCTAAGACC
GAATGGAAACGTTACTAAGGAGGCACCCTCAGACAGGTTCGTCCTGATCTCGCCTCGGATGAACGTTGAA
GCGTTACCTGTTAGGTAACGTAGTTGAGCTGTTCATCCGATTTGGTTCCGGAAGTTAGTTGAGCTGTCAC
AGAATGTGACGTTGAAGACTTCCGGCTTAAGCTCTGAAAGGGTTCTATATCTCCAGGTAGATCTGCTCCC
AATGTAACATGCTCGGGACCTACAAGGTGTCAGGATCGAAGATTGCACGACGATGACTTACGGACAGCCG
GACGTACTCCCTGAACAATGCGATTCGATATACACGGTGGTGTTCTGTTTGGGCCTTCTGACTCAAAGCC
AAGCCTGGATAACAGTGTCCTTCGGGTCCTCCGTGTTATGGAGCACGGCTGCTTAGAGCATTGCCACGGA
GCCTTTGAAGGCAGCGAGGGCGTGGCCTCCCGACCGCACTAGCACAACACAGGAGAGGACCGGCGACATA
CCTGGGTGGAAGTTTCATCGGAATACTCGTCAAACGACTAACCCATCAGCCATCGATCGTATGAATATGT
ATAATCCATCCGTACCTAGAGTCGCGGGCCAGCATCAACGCATGTGGTAAATTGGTTGGATCCGCGAGCA
GTAAGAACCCTTAAATCAAGCTTCCCGGCACAGCGTCAGTGGCGGATACGCGCGATGTCTGCCGTGCTGA
AGTAGGGTAAGGGCCCTCCATGCGGACTTCTTGGTAGCTCCAAGAGTGGATTCCCTCGTAAGTTCGGCTA
CGTCATTTACTGCAGCCTCTGCAAGCGGAGGAACTCCACTATGCACTTAGGGACTACTGATATCAAATTC
GCCGCCGAAACCCGCAAGATGGTGCTCTTTAACTGGCCAATACATAGCCCAGTGAAACTGTTCGCATATG
GCGAACCTTTCTGCGCCACTTGTTTCGCGCACGTTTAGGAGCTTATTAGCTAAATGAACCAGTTCTCTGG
AGTGATACAGACTTGCGGCGTCCCGTAAACCGAGAGTAACTTAACCATAAAGCTGGTGGGTATAGAACAT
ATAGCGATCAGTACGGCCATTTGACGGCAAATACCGTCTGGCTGGCAAGTCGGGCTGATGAAATGCCTGA
CAGAACTTGAACTGACCAGAAGTGAGCAAAGGCGGTCTCAATTAACACTTTCCTATACGACCTCCTCTTC
AGAGGGTCATGAGGAGTCTCTACCTCGCGAAGGGAGGGAAGCCGCAGCAGACCCTATCAGGGATCATAAG
CGCGCTATTGCGAATTTCTCCGACAGTTGTAGAGGTTGCTCAACTAGACATTAGTAGCAGGCATGCAGGG
TGATTAAACGGGCATCGCGTTAGGCTTTAGCATGGCCCATGAAGCGTACGTGGTCAGAATAAATAACCTA
TGGGCGCCTTATGCGCGTGTGATGTTAGATATGATTCACCTGTCGGTGCAACGTAATATAACTCTCGAGA
CACACATAACGTCGCCCGCGTCTAGCTGCACATTTCAAGACGCTCATGCCAGGGCAGGACGCGACTGCGT
TGAGGCTGTATGTTGGTGAACGCGTATCTGTAAAGGTACGAGTCATAGGACACTAATTCATACAACGGCG
CTTGCATACTGGTCTAAGACCGAATGGAAACGTTACTAAGGAGGCACCCTCAGACAGGTTCGTCCTGATC
TCGCCTCGGATGAACGTTGAAGCGTTACCTGTTAGGTAACGTAGTTGAGCTGTTCATCCGATTTMCTTCC
GGAAGTTAGTTGAGCTGTCACAGAATGTGACGTTGAAGACTTCCGGCTTAAGCTCTGAAAGGGTTCTATA
TCTCCAGGTAGATCTGCTCCCAATGTAACATGCTCGGGACCTACAAGGTGTCAGGATCGAAGATTGCACG
ACGATGACTTACGGACAGCCGGACGTACTCCCTGAACAATGCGATTCGATATACACGGTGGTGTTCTGTT
TGGGCCTTCTGACTCAAAGCCAAGCCTGGATAACAGTGTCCTTCGGGTCCTCCGTGTTATGGAGCACGGC
TGCTTAGAGCATTGCCACGGAGCCTTTGAAGGCAGCGAGGGCGTGGCCTCCCGACCGCACTAGCACAACA
CAGGAGAGGACCGGCGACATACCTGGGTGGAAGTTTCATCGGAATACTCGTCAAACGACTAACCCATCAG
CCATCGATCGTATGAATATGTATAATCCATCCGTACCTAGAGTCGCGGGCCAGCATCAACGCATGTGGTA
AATTGGTTGGATCCGCGAGCAGTAAGAACCCTTAAATCAAGCTTCCCGGCACAGCGTCAGTGGCGGATAC
GCGCGATGTCTGCCGTGCTGAAGTAGGGTAAGGGCCCTCCATGCGGACTTCTTGGTAGCTCCAAGAGTGG
ATTCCCTCGTAAGTTCGGCTACGTCATTTACTGCAGCCTCTGCAAGCGGAGGAACTCCACTATGCACTTA
GGGACTACTGATATCAAATTCGCCGCCGAAACCCGCAAGATGGTGCTCTTTAACTGGCCAATACATAGCC
CAGTGAAACTGTTCGCATATGGCGAACCTTTCTGCGCCACTTGTTTCGCGCACGTTTAGGAGCTTATTAG
CTAAATGAACCAGTTCTCTGGAGTGATACAGACTTGCGGCGTCCCGTAAACCGAGAGTAACTTAACCATA
AAGCTGGTGGGTATAGAACATATAGCGATCAGTACGGCCATTTGACGGCAAATACCGTCTGGCTGGCAAG
TCGGGCTGATGAAATGCCTGACAGAACTTGAACTGACCAGAAGTGAGCAAAGGCGGTCTCAATTAACACT
TTCCTATACGACCTCCTCTTCAGAGGGTCATGAGGAGTCTCTACCTCGCGAAGGGAGGGAAGCCGCAGCA
GACCCTATCAGGGATCATAAGCGCGCTATTGCGAATTTCTCCGACAGTTGTAGAGGTTGCTCAACTAGAC
ATTAGTAGCAGGCATGCAGGGTGATTAAACGGGCATCGCGTTAGGCTTTAGCATGGCCCATGAAGCGTAC
GTGGTCAGAATAAATAACCTATGGGCGCCTTATGCGCGTGTGATGTTAGATATGATTCACCTGTCGGTGC
AACGTAATATAACTCTCGAGACACACATAACGTCGCCCGCGTCTAGCTGCACATTTCAAGACGCTCATGC
CAGGGCAGGACGCGACTGCGTTGAGGCTGTATGTTGGTGAACGCGTATCTGTAAAGGTACGAGTCATAGG
ACACTAATTCATACAACGGCGCTTGCATACTGGTCTAAGACCGAATGGAAACGTTACTAAGGAGGCACCC
TCAGACAGGTTCGTCCTGATCTCGCCTCGGATGAACGTTGAAGCGTTACCTGTTAGGTAACGTAGTTGAG
CTGTTCATCCGATTTGGTTCCGGAAGTTAGTTGAGCTGTCACAGAATGTGACGTTGAAGACTTCCGGCTT
AAGCTCTGAAAGGGTTCTATATCTCCAGGTAGATCTGCTCCCAATGTAACATGCTCGGGACCTACAAGGT
GTCAGGATCGAAGATTGCACGACGATGACTTACGGACAGCCGGACGTACTCCCTGAACAATGCGATTCGA
TATACACGGTGGTGTTCTGTTTGGGCCTTCTGACTCAAAGCCAAGCCTGGATAACAGTGTCCTTCGGGTC
CTCCGTGTTATGGAGCACGGCTGCTTAGAGCATTGCCACGGAGCCTTTGAAGGCAGCGAGGGCGTGGCCT
CCCGACCGCACTAGCACAACACAGGAGAGGACCGGCGACATACCTGGGTGGAAGTTTCATCGGAATACTC
GTCAAACGACTAACCCATCAGCCATCGATCGTATGAATATGTATAATCCATCCGTACCTAGAGTCGCGGG
CCAGCATCAACGCATGTGGTAAATTGGTTGGATCCGCGAGCAGTAAGAACCCTTAAATCAAGCTTCCCGG
CACAGCGTCAGTGGCGGATACGCGCGATGTCTGCCGTGCTGAAGTAGGGTAAGGGCCCTCCATGCGGACT
TCTTGGTAGCTCCAAGAGTGGATTCCCTCGTAAGTTCGGCTACGTCATTTACTGCAGCCTCTGCAAGCGG
AGGAACTCCACTATGCACTTAGGGACTACTGATATCAAATTCGCCGCCGAAACCCGCAAGATGGTGCTCT
TTAACTGGCCAATACATAGCCCAGTGAAACTGTTCGCATATGGCGAACCTTTCTGCGCCACTTGTTTCGC
GCACGTTTAGGAGCTTATTAGCTAAATGAACCAGTTCTCTGGAGTGATACAGACTTGCGGCGTCCCGTAA
ACCGAGAGTAACTTAACCATAAAGCTGGTGGGTATAGAACATATAGCGATCAGTACGGCCATTTGACGGC
AAATACCGTCTGGCTGGCAAGTCGGGCTGATGAAATGCCTGACAGAACTTGAACTGACCAGAAGTGAGCA
AAGGCGGTCTCAATTAACACTTTCCTATACGACCTCCTCTTCAGAGGGTCATGAGGAGTCTCTACCTCGC
GAAGGGAGGGAAGCCGCAGCAGACCCTATCAGGGATCATAAGCGCGCTATTGCGAATTTCTCCGACAGTT
GTAGAGGTTGCTCAACTAGACATTAGTAGCAGGCATGCAGGGTGATTAAACGGGCATCGCGTTAGGCTTT
AGCATGGCCCATGAAGCGTACGTGGTCAGAATAAATAACCTATGGGCGCCTTATGCGCGTGTGATGTTAG
ATATGATTCACCTGTCGGTGCAACGTAATATAACTCTCGAGACACACATAACGTCGCCCGCGTCTAGCTG
CACATTTCAAGACGCTCATGCCAGGGCAGGACGCGACTGCGTTGAGGCTGTATGTTGGTGAACGCGTATC
TGTAAAGGTACGAGTCATAGGACACTAATTCATACAACGGCGCTTGCATACTGGTCTAAGACCGAATGGA
AACGTTACTAAGGAGGCACCCTCAGACAGGTTCGTCCTGATCTCGCCTCGGATGAACGTTGAAGCGTTAC
CTGTTAGGTAACGTAGTTGAGCTGTTCATCCGATTCATTGACCGGGA
[89 nt withheld, positions 6654-6742]
CGGGATCGGAATTCCGGCCATCGCCCTGATAGACGGTTTTTCGCCCTTTGACGTTGGAGTCCACGTTCTT
TAATAGTGGACTCTTGTTCCAAACTGGAAAACGTCTAGCGGTATCAGCTCACTCAAAGGCGGTAATACGG
TTATCCACAGAATCAGGGGATAACGCAGGAAAGAACATGTGAGCAAAAGGCCAGCAAAAGGCCAGGAACC
GTAAAAAGGCCGCGTTGCTGGCGTTTTTCCACAGGCTCCGCCCCCCTGACGAGCATCACAAAAATCGACG
CTCAAGTCAGAGGTGGCGAAACCCGACAGGACTATAAAGATACCAGGCGTTTCCCCCTGGAAGCTCCCTC
GTGCGCTCTCCTGTTCCGACCCTGCCGCTTACCGGATACCTGTCCGCCTTTCTCCCTTCGGGAAGCGTGG
CGCTTTCTCATAGCTCACGCTGTAGGTATCTCAGTTCGGTGTAGGTCGTTCGCTCCAAGCTGGGCTGTGT
GCACGAACCCCCCGTTCAGCCCGACCGCTGCGCCTTATCCGGTAACTATCGTCTTGAGTCCAACCCGGTA
AGACACGACTTATCGCCACTGGCAGCAGCCACTGGTAACAGGATTAGCAGAGCGAGGTATGTAGGCGGTG
CTACAGAGTTCTTGAAGTGGTGGCCTAACTACGGCTACACTAGAAGAACAGTATTTGGTATCTGCGCTCT
GCTGAAGCCAGTTACCTTCGGAAAAAGAGTTGGTAGCTCTTGATCCGGCAAACAAACCACCGCTGGTAGC
GGTGGTTTTTTTGTTTGCAAGCAGCAGATTACGCGCAGAAAAAAAGGATCTCAAGAAGATCCTTTGATCT
TTTCTACGGGGTCTGACGCTCAGTGGAACGAAAACTCACGTTAAGGGATTTTGGTCATGAGATTATCAAA
AAGGATCTTCACCTAGATCCTTTTAAATTAAAAATGAAGTTTTAAATCAATCTAAAGTATATATGAGTAA
ACTTGGTCTGACAGTTACCAATGCTTAATCAGTGAGGCACCTATCTCAGCGATCTGTCTATTTCGTTCAT
CCATAGTTGCCTGACTCCCCGTCGTGTAGATAACTACGATACGGGAGGGCTTACCATCTGGCCCCAGTGC
TGCAATGATACCGCGAGACCCACGCTCACCGGCTCCAGATTTATCAGCAATAAACCAGCCAGCCGGAAGG
GCCGAGCGCAGAAGTGGTCCTGCAACTTTATCCGCCTCCATCCAGTCTATTAATTGTTGCCGGGAAGCTA
GAGTAAGTAGTTCGCCAGTTAATAGTTTGCGCAACGTTGTTGCCATTGCTACAGGCATCGTGGTGTCACG
CTCGTCGTTTGGTATGGCTTCATTCAGCTCCGGTTCCCAACGATCAAGGCGAGTTACATGATCCCCCATG
TTGTGCAAAAAAGCGGTTAGCTCCTTCGGTCCTCCGATCGTTGTCAGAAGTAAGTTGGCCGCAGTGTTAT
CACTCATGGTTATGGCAGCACTGCATAATTCTCTTACTGTCATGCCATCCGTAAGATGCTTTTCTGTGAC
TGGTGAGTACTCAACCAAGTCATTCTGAGAATAGTGTATGCGGCGACCGAGTTGCTCTTGCCCGGCGTCA
ATACGGGATAATACCGCGCCACATAGCAGAACTTTAAAAGTGCTCATCATTGGAAAACGTTCTTCGGGGC
GAAAACTCTCAAGGATCTTACCGCTGTTGAGATCCAGTTCGATGTAACCCACTCGTGCACCCAACTGATC
TTCAGCATCTTTTACTTTCACCAGCGTTTCTGGGTGAGCAAAAACAGGAAGGCAAAATGCCGCAAAAAAG
GGAATAAGGGCGACACGGAAATGTTGAATACTCATACTCTTCCTTTTTCAATATTATTGAAGCATTTATC
AGGGTTATTGTCTCATGAGCGGATACATATTTGAATGTATTTAGAAAAATAAACAAATAGGGGTTCCGCG
CACATTTCCCCGAAAAGTGCCACCTGACGTCTAAGAAACCATTATTATCATGACATTAACCTATAAAAAT
AGGCGTATCACGAGGCAGAATTTCAG
