>Addgene plasmid #126861 | pre_IV_CS10_1545_v1 | depositor partial sequence | sequence record 242669 | linear ssDNA after Zn digestion
AGACTTCCGGCTTAAGCTCTGAAAGGGTTCTATATCTCCAGGTAGATCTGCTCCCAATGTAACATGCTCG
GGACCTACAAGGTGTCAGGATCGAAGATTGCACGACGATGACTTACGGACAGCCGGACGTACTCCCTGAA
CAATGCGATTCGATATACACGGTGGTGTTCTGTTTGGGCCTTCTGACTCAAAGCCAAGCCTGGATAACAG
TGTCCTTCGGGTCCTCCGTGTTATGGAGCACGGCTGCTTAGAGCATTGCCACGGAGCCTTTGAAGGCAGC
GAGGGCGTGGCCTCCCGACCGCACTAGCACAACACAGGAGAGGACCGGCGACATACCTGGGTGGAAGTTT
CATCGGAATACTCGTCAAACGACTAACCCATCAGCCATCGATCGTATGAATATGTATAATCCATCCGTAC
CTAGAGTCGCGGGCCAGCATCAACGCATGTGGTAAATTGGTTGGATCCGCGAGCAGTAAGAACCCTTAAA
TCAAGCTTCCCGGCACAGCGTCAGTGGCGGATACGCGCGATGTCTGCCGTGCTGAAGTAGGGTAAGGGCC
CTCCATGCGGACTTCTTGGTAGCTCCAAGAGTGGATTCCCTCGTAAGTTCGGCTACGTCATTTACTGCAG
CCTCTGCAAGCGGAGGAACTCCACTATGCACTTAGGGACTACTGATATCAAATTCGCCGCCGAAACCCGC
AAGATGGTGCTCTTTAACTGGCCAATACATAGCCCAGTGAAACTGTTCGCATATGGCGAACCTTTCTGCG
CCACTTGTTTCGCGCACGTTTAGGAGCTTATTAGCTAAATGAACCAGTTCTCTGGAGTGATACAGACTTG
CGGCGTCCCGTAAACCGAGAGTAACTTAACCATAAAGCTGGTGGGTATAGAACATATAGCGATCAGTACG
GCCATTTGACGGCAAATACCGTCTGGCTGGCAAGTCGGGCTGATGAAATGCCTGACAGAACTTGAACTGA
CCAGAAGTGAGCAAAGGCGGTCTCAATTAACACTTTCCTATACGACCTCCTCTTCAGAGGGTCATGAGGA
GTCTCTACCTCGCGAAGGGAGGGAAGCCGCAGCAGACCCTATCAGGGATCATAAGCGCGCTATTGCGAAT
TTCTCCGACAGTTGTAGAGGTTGCTCAACTAGACATTAGTAGCAGGCATGCAGGGTGATTAAACGGGCAT
CGCGTTAGGCTTTAGCATGGCCCATGAAGCGTACGTGGTCAGAATAAATAACCTATGGGCGCCTTATGCG
CGTGTGATGTTAGATATGATTCACCTGTCGGTGCAACGTAATATAACTCTCGAGACACACATAACGTCGC
CCGCGTCTAGCTGCACATTTCAAGACGCTCATGCCAGGGCAGGACGCGACTGCGTTGAGGCTGTATGTTG
GTGAACGCGTATCTGTAAAGGTACGAGTCATAGGACACTAATTCATACAACGGCGCTTGCATACTGGTCT
AAGACCGAATGGAAACGTTACTAAGGAGGCACCCTCAGACAGGTTCGTCCTGATCTCGCCTCGGATGAAC
GTTGA
